Addgene plasmid #37957: MSCV-N EBNA3B
Depositing lab: Karl Munger. Depositing organization: Brigham and Women's Hospital. Publication: Interpreting cancer genomes using systematic host network perturbations by tumour virus proteins. Rozenblatt-Rosen O, Deo RC, Padi M, Adelmant G, Calderwood MA, Rolland T, Grace M, Dricot A, Askenazi M, Tavares M, Pevzner SJ, Abderazzaq F, Byrdsong D, Carvunis AR, Chen AA, Cheng J, Correll M, Duarte M, Fan C, Feltkamp MC, Ficarro SB, Franchi R, Garg BK, Gulbahce N, Hao T, Holthaus AM, James R, Korkhin A, Litovchick L, Mar JC, Pak TR, Rabello S, Rubio R, Shen Y, Singh S, Spangle JM, Tasan M, Wanamaker S, Webber JT, Roecklein-Canfield J, Johannsen E, Barabasi AL, Beroukhim R, Kieff E, Cusick ME, Hill DE, Munger K, Marto JA, Quackenbush J, Roth FP, DeCaprio JA, Vidal M. Nature. 2012 Jul 26;487(7408):491-5. 10.1038/nature11288 PubMed 22810586.
Backbone
  Vector backbone: MSCV-N FLAGHA
  Backbone size w/o insert (bp): 8162
  Total vector size (bp): 9476
  Vector type: Mammalian Expression, Retroviral
  Selectable markers: Puromycin
Growth in bacteria
  Bacterial resistance: Ampicillin, 100 μg/mL
  Growth temperature: 37°C
  Growth strain: DH5alpha
  Copy number: Low Copy
Gene/Insert
  Gene/Insert name: EBNA3B (alt name: EBNA-3B)
  Species: H. Herpesvirus 4 (EBV)
  Insert size (bp): 2814
  GenBank ID: YP_401670.1
  Entrez Gene: EBNA-3B/EBNA-3C (a.k.a. HHV4_EBNA-3B/EBNA-3C)
  Promoter: PKG
  Tag / fusion protein: Flag (N terminal on backbone); HA (N terminal on backbone)
  Cloning method: Gateway Cloning
  Sequencing primers: 5′ LXSN 5'; 3′ MSCV-N seq. rev
Resource information
  A portion of this plasmid was derived from a plasmid made by: E. Kieff lab
Terms and licenses: Academic/Nonprofit Terms; Industry Terms: Not Available to Industry
Depositor comments: Note that the Gateway cloning reaction has left several vector-based nucleotides in frame with the 3' end of the insert, adding several amino acid residues [FLYKVVR] fused to the C-terminus of translated protein.
How to cite: MSCV-N EBNA3B was a gift from Karl Munger (Addgene plasmid # 37957 ; http://n2t.net/addgene:37957 ; RRID:Addgene_37957)
