[The description below was written by a language model from this plasmid's Addgene catalogue record and pLannotate feature annotations shown in this document.]
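Description:
MSCV-N EBNA3B is a retroviral mammalian expression plasmid built on the MSCV-N FLAGHA backbone. It carries the Epstein-Barr virus (human herpesvirus 4) nuclear antigen EBNA3B, which the feature annotation labels by its alternative name EBNA4 from strain B95-8. The proviral cassette is flanked by 5' and 3' long terminal repeats from murine embryonic stem cell virus. It includes the MESV Ψ packaging signal and a truncated gag segment lacking its start codon, which allow the transcript to be packaged into retroviral particles when packaging functions are supplied in trans. In bacteria the plasmid replicates from a ColE1/pUC-type origin and is selected with ampicillin through the β-lactamase gene. The catalogue describes it as low copy. Several short backbone remnants (lacI, rop, bom, lacZα, TcR and env fragments) are also annotated.

The 2,814 bp EBNA3B open reading frame was inserted by Gateway recombination and sits between attB1 and attB2 remnants, downstream of backbone-encoded FLAG and HA epitopes that produce an N-terminally double-tagged protein. The depositor notes that the Gateway junction leaves a few vector-derived residues fused in frame to the C-terminus. An EMCV IRES followed by the puromycin N-acetyltransferase gene lies downstream, so tagged EBNA3B and the puromycin marker appear to be translated from one bicistronic transcript. The catalogue lists the promoter as "PKG", but no such promoter is annotated in the sequenced record, and the layout suggests LTR-driven expression. The sequenced record (9,239 nt) is also somewhat shorter than the stated total size. The associated publication concerns systematic perturbation of host networks by tumour virus proteins, which fits with stable transduction of cells and epitope-based detection or purification of EBNA3B and its host partners.
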