Features (pLannotate 1.2.2; 23 found; start..end, strand, type, name):
      1..517     +  LTR            5' LTR: 5' long terminal repeat from murine embryonic stem cell virus
    581..922     +  misc_feature   MESV Ψ: packaging signal of murine embryonic stem cell virus
    989..1405    +  CDS            gag (truncated): truncated Moloney murine leukemia virus (MMLV) gag gene lacking the start codon
   1430..1450    +  CDS            FLAG (fragment): FLAG® epitope tag, followed by an enterokinase cleavage site
   1463..1489    +  CDS            3xHA (fragment): three tandem HA epitope tags
   1506..1523    +  protein_bind   attB1 (fragment): mutant version of attB; core recombination site for the Gateway® BP reaction BP Clonase™
   1529..4342    +  CDS            EBNA4: EBNA4_EBVB9 - Experimental evidence at protein level: Swiss-Prot protein existence level 1. May be involved in transcriptional regulation of both viral and cellular genes by interacting with the host DNA-binding protein RBPJ. From Epstein-Barr virus (strain B95-8) (HHV-4) (Human herpesvirus 4).
   4347..4364    -  protein_bind   attB2 (fragment): mutant version of attB; core recombination site for the Gateway® BP reaction BP Clonase™
   4483..4945    +  misc_feature   IRES: internal ribosome entry site (IRES) of the encephalomyocarditis virus (EMCV)
   4959..5558    +  CDS            PuroR: puromycin N-acetyltransferase; pac from Streptomyces alboniger; confers resistance to puromycin
   5634..6148    +  LTR            3' LTR: 3' long terminal repeat from murine embryonic stem cell virus
   6310..6326    -  protein_bind   lac operator: The lac repressor binds to the lac operator to inhibit transcription in E. coli. This inhibition can be relieved by adding lactose or isopropyl-β-D-thiogalactopyranoside (IPTG). lac repressor encoded by lacI
   6334..6364    -  promoter       lac promoter: promoter for the E. coli lac operon
   6379..6400    -  protein_bind   CAP binding site: CAP binding activates transcription in the presence of cAMP. E. coli catabolite activator protein
   6413..6505    -  CDS            lacI (fragment): lac repressor; lacI; The lac repressor binds to the lac operator to inhibit transcription in E. coli. This inhibition can be relieved by adding lactose or isopropyl-β-D-thiogalactopyranoside (IPTG).
   6688..7276    -  rep_origin     ori: high-copy-number ColE1/pMB1/pBR322/pUC origin of replication
   7447..8307    -  CDS            AmpR: β-lactamase; bla; confers resistance to ampicillin, carbenicillin, and related antibiotics
   8308..8412    -  promoter       AmpR promoter: bla
   8507..8542    +  CDS            rop (fragment): Rop protein, which maintains plasmids at low copy number; rop
   8644..8743    +  misc_feature   bom (fragment): basis of mobility region from pBR322
   8749..8898    -  CDS            lacZα (fragment): LacZα fragment of β-galactosidase; lacZ fragment
   8898..9099    -  CDS            TcR (fragment): tetracycline efflux protein; tet; confers resistance to tetracycline
   9100..9198    +  CDS            env (fragment): murine leukemia virus gPr80 envelope polyprotein precursor; env; proteolytically cleaved into gp70SU and p15TM subunits
>Addgene plasmid #37957 | MSCV-N EBNA3B | addgene full sequence | sequence record 466753 | Addgene NGS Result
AATGAAAGACCCCACCTGTAGGTTTGGCAAGCTAGCTTAAGTAACGCCATTTTGCAAGGCATGGAAAATA
CATAACTGAGAATAGAGAAGTTCAGATCAAGGTTAGGAACAGAGAGACAGCAGAATATGGGCCAAACAGG
ATATCTGTGGTAAGCAGTTCCTGCCCCGGCTCAGGGCCAAGAACAGATGGTCCCCAGATGCGGTCCCGCC
CTCAGCAGTTTCTAGAGAACCATCAGATGTTTCCAGGGTGCCCCAAGGACCTGAAATGACCCTGTGCCTT
ATTTGAACTAACCAATCAGTTCGCTTCTCGCTTCTGTTCGCGCGCTTCTGCTCCCCGAGCTCAATAAAAG
AGCCCACAACCCCTCACTCGGCGCGCCAGTCCTCCGATAGACTGCGTCGCCCGGGTACCCGTATTCCCAA
TAAAGCCTCTTGCTGTTTGCATCCGAATCGTGGACTCGCTGATCCTTGGGAGGGTCTCCTCAGATTGATT
GACTGCCCACCTCGGGGGTCTTTCATTTGGAGGTTCCACCGAGATTTGGAGACCCCTGCCCAGGGACCAC
CGACCCCCCCGCCGGGAGGTAAGCTGGCCAGCGGTCGTTTCGTGTCTGTCTCTGTCTTTGTGCGTGTTTG
TGCCGGCATCTAATGTTTGCGCCTGCGTCTGTACTAGTTAGCTAACTAGCTCTGTATCTGGCGGACCCGT
GGTGGAACTGACGAGTTCTGAACACCCGGCCGCAACCCTGGGAGACGTCCCAGGGACTTTGGGGGCCGTT
TTTGTGGCCCGACCTGAGGAAGGGAGTCGATGTGGAATCCGACCCCGTCAGGATATGTGGTTCTGGTAGG
AGACGAGAACCTAAAACAGTTCCCGCCTCCGTCTGAATTTTTGCTTTCGGTTTGGAACCGAAGCCGCGCG
TCTTGTCTGCTGCAGCGCTGCAGCATCGTTCTGTGTTGTCTCTGTCTGACTGTGTTTCTGTATTTGTCTG
AAAATTAGGGCCAGACTGTTACCACTCCCTTAAGTTTGACCTTAGGTCACTGGAAAGATGTCGAGCGGAT
CGCTCACAACCAGTCGGTAGATGTCAAGAAGAGACGTTGGGTTACCTTCTGCTCTGCAGAATGGCCAACC
TTTAACGTCGGATGGCCGCGAGACGGCACCTTTAACCGAGACCTCATCACCCAGGTTAAGATCAAGGTCT
TTTCACCTGGCCCGCATGGACACCCAGACCAGGTCCCCTACATCGTGACCTGGGAAGCCTTGGCTTTTGA
CCCCCCTCCCTGGGTCAAGCCCTTTGTACACCCTAAGCCTCCGCCTCCTCTTCCTCCATCCGCCCCGTCT
CTCCCCCTTGAACCTCCTCGTTCGACCCCGCCTCGATCCTCCCTTTATCCAGCCCTCACTCCTTCTCTAG
GCGCCGGAATTAGATCTGCCACCATGGACTACAAGGATGACGATGACAAGCTCGATGGAGGATACCCATA
CGATGTTCCAGATTACGCTGCTCGAGGTTATCAAACAAGTTTGTACAAAAAAGTTGGCATGAAGAAAGCG
TGGCTCAGCAGAGCACAGCAAGCCGATGCCGGGGGGGCATCTGGCTCCGAGGACCCACCAGATTATGGAG
ATCAAGGTAATGTGACACAGGTGGGATCTGAGCCTATTTCACCTGAGATTGGCCCCTTTGAACTCTCTGC
GGCCAGTGAGGATGATCCTCAATCTGGGCCAGTGGAAGAGAATTTAGATGCCGCTGCAAGAGAGGAAGAG
GAACCTCATGAGCAGGAGCACAATGGTGGTGACGATCCCTTGGATGTCCATACTCGCCAGCCTAGATTTG
TGGATGTGAACCCAACGCAGGCTCCAGTGATCCAACTAGTCCACGCTGTCTATGATTCCATGTTGCAATC
GGACCTCCGGCCCCTAGGCAGTTTATTCCTTGAGCAAAACCTGAACATCGAAGAATTTATATGGATGTGC
ATGACCGTGCGTCACAGATGTCAGGCCATCAGAAAAAAACCATTACCAATTGTTAAGCAGAGGCGTTGGA
AGCTCCTGTCATCTTGCAGATCCTGGCGTATGGGTTACCGCACGCATAACCTCAAAGTAAACAGTTTTGA
GTCAGGGGGGGACAATGTCCACCCGGTCCTTGTGACTGCTACGCTAGGATGTGATGAGGGCACGCGGCAT
GCAACAACGTACAGTGCTGGCATTGTACAGATACCACGAATATCAGACCAAAACCAAAAGATCGAAACAG
CCTTCCTGATGGCACGTCGTGCTAGGTCACTTTCGGCAGAAAGATATACTTTGTTCTTTGATTTAGTATC
CTCCGGAAACACCCTGTATGCTATATGGATTGGGCTGGGCACGAAAAACCGAGTTTCATTTATTGAGTTT
GTAGGATGGTTATGCAAGAAGGACCACACTCATATACGCGAATGGTTCCGCCAGTGCACCGGGAGACCCA
AAGCAGCCAAGCCATGGTTAAGAGCGCATCCTGTCGCCATTCCTTATGATGATCCGTTAACAAACGAGGA
GATTGATCTGGCCTATGCCCGCGGGCAGGCCATGAATATTGAGGCTCCTAGACTGCCAGATGATCCTATA
ATTGTTGAGGATGACGACGAAAGTGAGGAAATTGAAGCTGAAAGCGACGAGGAGGAAGACAAGAGTGGAA
TGGAATCTCTTAAAAATATACCGCAAACACTGCCGTACAATCCAACAGTATACGGCAGGCCCGCGGTGTT
TGACCGAAAGTCAGATGCAAAATCAACCAAAAAATGCAGGGCCATAGTAACTGACTTTAGTGTAATCAAG
GCCATTGAAGAGGAACACAGAAAGAAGAAGGCAGCCAGAACAGAGCAGCCAAGAGCCACGCCTGAATCCC
AGGCCCCCACAGTGGTCCTCCAGCGACCACCCACGCAGCAAGAGCCTGGCCCCGTCGGCCCACTGAGTGT
CCAGGCTCGGCTGGAGCCATGGCAACCTTTGCCTGGGCCCCAAGTGACAGCAGTTCTACTTCACGAAGAA
TCCATGCAGGGTGTCCAAGTACATGGTTCGATGCTAGACCTTCTTGAAAAAGACGATGAAGTCATGGAGC
AGAGGGTTATGGCAACCCTACTGCCACCAGTACCACAACAGCCCCGGGCTGGCAGAAGAGGCCCTTGTGT
CTTCACCGGTGACCTAGGCATAGAGAGTGATGAGCCCGCTTCGACAGAGCCGGTTCATGATCAGCTACTG
CCTGCCCCAGGACCTGACCCTCTTGAAATCCAACCACTAACGTCCCCCACCACGTCTCAACTTAGCAGTT
CGGCACCAAGCTGCGCACAAACTCCATGGCCGGTGGTTCAGCCAAGTCAGACTCCAGATGACCCAACGAA
ACAGTCCCGGCCACCGGAAACAGCTGCCCCACGCCAGTGGCCAATGCCCCTGCGACCTATCCCTATGCGC
CCCTTGCGGATGCAGCCAATCCCATTTAATCATCCAGTGGGACCCACTCCCCATCAGACACCTCAAGTGG
AAATAACACCATATAAGCCCACTTGGGCTCAGATAGGGCACATTCCATATCAGCCTACACCAACGGGTCC
TGCTACCATGCTGTTGCGCCAGTGGGCACCCGCCACCATGCAGACACCACCGAGAGCGCCCACTCCCATG
TCACCACCTGAGGTGCCACCCGTTCCCCGGCAGAGGCCTCGGGGGGCGCCCACTCCCACGCCACCTCCTC
AGGTGCCGCCCGTTCCCCGGCAGAGGCCTCGGGGGGCGCCCACTCCCACGCCACCTCCTCAGGTGCTGCC
CACTCCCATGCAGCTGGCACTAAGGGCTCCTGCTGGTCAGCAGGGGCCGACAAAGCAAATTTTGCGCCAA
TTGTTAACGGGGGGCGTCAAGAAAGGGAGACCATCACTTAAGTTACAGGCCGCCCTTGAGCGTCAAGCCG
CTGCGGGCTGGCAGCCTTCACCAGGGTCCGGCACCAGTGACAAGATTGTGCAGGCGCCTATTTTCTACCC
ACCCGTTTTGCAGCCCATACAGGTTATGGGGCAAGGGGGTTCCCCAACGGCCATGGCCGCCTCAGCGGTG
ACACAGGCACCCACGGAATATACCAGGGAAAGGAGGGGAGTGGGGCCTATGCCTCCCACCGATATTCCGC
CGTCTAAACGAGCGAAGATCGAGGCCTATACAGAGCCCGAGATGCCGCACGGGGGGGCCTCGCACTCTCC
CGTCGTTATCTTGGAGAATGTCGGCCAGGGGCAACAGCAGACTCTGGAGTGCGGAGGAACTGCTAAACAG
GAAAGGGACATGTTGGGGCTGGGGGACATTGCAGTTTCTTCCCCTTCCTCTTCTGAAACATCGAACGATG
AGCCAACTTTCTTGTACAAAGTGGTTCGATAACGAATTCCGCCCCCCCCCCCTAACGTTACTGGCCGAAG
CCGCTTGGAATAAGGCCGGTGTGCGTTTGTCTATATGTTATTTTCCACCATATTGCCGTCTTTTGGCAAT
GTGAGGGCCCGGAAACCTGGCCCTGTCTTCTTGACGAGCATTCCTAGGGGTCTTTCCCCTCTCGCCAAAG
GAATGCAAGGTCTGTTGAATGTCGTGAAGGAAGCAGTTCCTCTGGAAGCTTCTTGAAGACAAACAACGTC
TGTAGCGACCCTTTGCAGGCAGCGGAACCCCCCACCTGGCGACAGGTGCCTCTGCGGCCAAAAGCCACGT
GTATAAGATACACCTGCAAAGGCGGCACAACCCCAGTGCCACGTTGTGAGTTGGATAGTTGTGGAAAGAG
TCAAATGGCTCTCCTCAAGCGTATTCAACAAGGGGCTGAAGGATGCCCAGAAGGTACCCCATTGTATGGG
ATCTGATCTGGGGCCTCGGTGCACATGCTTTACATGTGTTTAGTCGAGGTTAAAAAAACGTCTAGGCCCC
CCGAACCACGGGGACGTGGTTTTCCTTTGAAAAACACGATGATAATATGGCCACAACCATGACCGAGTAC
AAGCCCACGGTGCGCCTCGCCACCCGCGACGACGTCCCCAGGGCCGTACGCACCCTCGCCGCCGCGTTCG
CCGACTACCCCGCCACGCGCCACACCGTCGATCCGGACCGCCACATCGAGCGGGTCACCGAGCTGCAAGA
ACTCTTCCTCACGCGCGTCGGGCTCGACATCGGCAAGGTGTGGGTCGCGGACGACGGCGCCGCGGTGGCG
GTCTGGACCACGCCGGAGAGCGTCGAAGCGGGGGCGGTGTTCGCCGAGATCGGCCCGCGCATGGCCGAGT
TGAGCGGTTCCCGGCTGGCCGCGCAGCAACAGATGGAAGGCCTCCTGGCGCCGCACCGGCCCAAGGAGCC
CGCGTGGTTCCTGGCCACCGTCGGCGTCTCGCCCGACCACCAGGGCAAGGGTCTGGGCAGCGCCGTCGTG
CTCCCCGGAGTGGAGGCGGCCGAGCGCGCCGGGGTGCCCGCCTTCCTGGAGACCTCCGCGCCCCGCAACC
TCCCCTTCTACGAGCGGCTCGGCTTCACCGTCACCGCCGACGTCGAGGTGCCCGAAGGACCGCGCACCTG
GTGCATGACCCGCAAGCCCGGTGCCTGATGCATCGATGTCGACCTGCAGCCAAGCTTATCGATAAAATAA
AAGATTTTATTTAGTCTCCAGAAAAAGGGGGGAATGAAAGACCCCACCTGTAGGTTTGGCAAGCTAGCTT
AAGTAACGCCATTTTGCAAGGCATGGAAAATACATAACTGAGAATAGAGAAGTTCAGATCAAGGTTAGGA
ACAGAGAGACAGCAGAATATGGGCCAAACAGGATATCTGTGGTAAGCAGTTCCTGCCCCGGCTCAGGGCC
AAGAACAGATGGTCCCCAGATGCGGTCCCGCCCTCAGCAGTTTCTAGAGAACCATCAGATGTTTCCAGGG
TGCCCCAAGGACCTGAAATGACCCTGTGCCTTATTTGAACTAACCAATCAGTTCGCTTCTCGCTTCTGTT
CGCGCGCTTCTGCTCCCCGAGCTCAATAAAAGAGCCCACAACCCCTCACTCGGCGCGCCAGTCCTCCGAT
AGACTGCGTCGCCCGGGTACCCGTGTATCCAATAAACCCTCTTGCAGTTGCATCCGACTTGTGGTCTCGC
TGTTCCTTGGGAGGGTCTCCTCTGAGTGATTGACTACCCGTCAGCGGGGGTCTTTCATGGGTAACAGTTT
CTTGAAGTTGGAGAACAACATTCTGAGGGTAGGAGTCGAATATTAAGTAATCCTGACTCAATTAGCCACT
GTTTTGAATCCACATACTCCAATACTCCTGAAATAGTTCATTATGGACAGCGCAGAAAGAGCTGGGGAGA
ATTGTGAAATTGTTATCCGCTCACAATTCCACACAACATACGAGCCGGAAGCATAAAGTGTAAAGCCTGG
GGTGCCTAATGAGTGAGCTAACTCACATTAATTGCGTTGCGCTCACTGCCCGCTTTCCAGTCGGGAAACC
TGTCGTGCCAGCTGCATTAATGAATCGGCCAACGCGCGGGGAGAGGCGGTTTGCGTATTGGGCGCTCTTC
CGCTTCCTCGCTCACTGACTCGCTGCGCTCGGTCGTTCGGCTGCGGCGAGCGGTATCAGCTCACTCAAAG
GCGGTAATACGGTTATCCACAGAATCAGGGGATAACGCAGGAAAGAACATGTGAGCAAAAGGCCAGCAAA
AGGCCAGGAACCGTAAAAAGGCCGCGTTGCTGGCGTTTTTCCATAGGCTCCGCCCCCCTGACGAGCATCA
CAAAAATCGACGCTCAAGTCAGAGGTGGCGAAACCCGACAGGACTATAAAGATACCAGGCGTTTCCCCCT
GGAAGCTCCCTCGTGCGCTCTCCTGTTCCGACCCTGCCGCTTACCGGATACCTGTCCGCCTTTCTCCCTT
CGGGAAGCGTGGCGCTTTCTCATAGCTCACGCTGTAGGTATCTCAGTTCGGTGTAGGTCGTTCGCTCCAA
GCTGGGCTGTGTGCACGAACCCCCCGTTCAGCCCGACCGCTGCGCCTTATCCGGTAACTATCGTCTTGAG
TCCAACCCGGTAAGACACGACTTATCGCCACTGGCAGCAGCCACTGGTAACAGGATTAGCAGAGCGAGGT
ATGTAGGCGGTGCTACAGAGTTCTTGAAGTGGTGGCCTAACTACGGCTACACTAGAAGAACAGTATTTGG
TATCTGCGCTCTGCTGAAGCCAGTTACCTTCGGAAAAAGAGTTGGTAGCTCTTGATCCGGCAAACAAACC
ACCGCTGGTAGCGGTGGTTTTTTTGTTTGCAAGCAGCAGATTACGCGCAGAAAAAAAGGATCTCAAGAAG
ATCCTTTGATCTTTTCTACGGGGTCTGACGCTCAGTGGAACGAAAACTCACGTTAAGGGATTTTGGTCAT
GAGATTATCAAAAAGGATCTTCACCTAGATCCTTTTAAATTAAAAATGAAGTTTTAAATCAATCTAAAGT
ATATATGAGTAAACTTGGTCTGACAGTTACCAATGCTTAATCAGTGAGGCACCTATCTCAGCGATCTGTC
TATTTCGTTCATCCATAGTTGCCTGACTCCCCGTCGTGTAGATAACTACGATACGGGAGGGCTTACCATC
TGGCCCCAGTGCTGCAATGATACCGCGAGACCCACGCTCACCGGCTCCAGATTTATCAGCAATAAACCAG
CCAGCCGGAAGGGCCGAGCGCAGAAGTGGTCCTGCAACTTTATCCGCCTCCATCCAGTCTATTAATTGTT
GCCGGGAAGCTAGAGTAAGTAGTTCGCCAGTTAATAGTTTGCGCAACGTTGTTGCCATTGCTACAGGCAT
CGTGGTGTCACGCTCGTCGTTTGGTATGGCTTCATTCAGCTCCGGTTCCCAACGATCAAGGCGAGTTACA
TGATCCCCCATGTTGTGCAAAAAAGCGGTTAGCTCCTTCGGTCCTCCGATCGTTGTCAGAAGTAAGTTGG
CCGCAGTGTTATCACTCATGGTTATGGCAGCACTGCATAATTCTCTTACTGTCATGCCATCCGTAAGATG
CTTTTCTGTGACTGGTGAGTACTCAACCAAGTCATTCTGAGAATAGTGTATGCGGCGACCGAGTTGCTCT
TGCCCGGCGTCAATACGGGATAATACCGCGCCACATAGCAGAACTTTAAAAGTGCTCATCATTGGAAAAC
GTTCTTCGGGGCGAAAACTCTCAAGGATCTTACCGCTGTTGAGATCCAGTTCGATGTAACCCACTCGTGC
ACCCAACTGATCTTCAGCATCTTTTACTTTCACCAGCGTTTCTGGGTGAGCAAAAACAGGAAGGCAAAAT
GCCGCAAAAAAGGGAATAAGGGCGACACGGAAATGTTGAATACTCATACTCTTCCTTTTTCAATATTATT
GAAGCATTTATCAGGGTTATTGTCTCATGAGCGGATACATATTTGAATGTATTTAGAAAAATAAACAAAT
AGGGGTTCCGCGCACATTTCCCCGAAAAGTGCCACCTGACGTCTAAGAAACCATTATTATCATGACATTA
ACCTATAAAAATAGGCGTATCACGAGGCCCTTTCGTCTCGCGCGTTTCGGTGATGACGGTGAAAACCTCT
GACACATGCAGCTCCCGGAGACGGTCACAGCTTGTCTGTAAGCGGATGCCGGGAGCAGACAAGCCCGTCA
GGGCGCGTCAGCGGGTGTTGGCGGGTGTCGGGGCTGGCTTAACTATGCGGCATCAGAGCAGATTGTACTG
AGAGTGCACCATATGCGGTGTGAAATACCGCACAGATGCGTAAGGAGAAAATACCGCATCAGGCGCCATT
CGCCATTCAGGCTGCGCAACTGTTGGGAAGGGCGATCGGTGCGGGCCTCTTCGCTATTACGCCAGCTGGC
GAAAGGGGGATGTGCTGCAAGGCGATTAAGTTGGGTAACGCCAGGGTTTTCCCAGTCACGACGTTGTAAA
ACGACGGCGCAAGGAATGGTGCATGCAAGGAGATGGCGCCCAACAGTCCCCCGGCCACGGGGCCTGCCAC
CATACCCACGCCGAAACAAGCGCTCATGAGCCCGAAGTGGCGAGCCCGATCTTCCCCATCGGTGATGTCG
GCGATATAGGCGCCAGCAACCGCACCTGTGGCGCCGGTGATGCCGGCCACGATGCGTCCGGCGTAGAGGC
GATTAGTCCAATTTGTTAAAGACAGGATATCAGTGGTCCAGGCTCTAGTTTTGACTCAACAATATCACCA
GCTGAAGCCTATAGAGTACGAGCCATAGATAAAATAAAAGATTTTATTTAGTCTCCAGAAAAAGGGGGG
