>Addgene plasmid #37957 | MSCV-N EBNA3B | addgene partial sequence | sequence record 50725 | pLXSN-5
CTCACTCCTTCTCTAGGCGCCGGAATTAGATCTGCCACCATGGACTACAAGGATGACGATGACAAGCTCG
ATGGAGGATACCCATACGATGTTCCAGATTACGCTGCTCGAGGTTATCAAACAAGTTTGTACAAAAAAGT
TGGCATGAAGAAAGCGTGGCTCAGCAGAGCACAGCAAGCCGATGCCGGGGGGGCATCTGGCTCCGAGGAC
CCACCAGATTATGGAGATCAAGGTAATGTGACACAGGTGGGATCTGAGCCTATTTCACCTGAGATTGGCC
CCTTTGAACTCTCTGCGGCCAGTGAGGATGATCCTCAATCTGGGCCAGTGGAAGAGAATTTAGATGCCGC
TGCAAGAGAGGAAGAGGAACCTCATGAGCAGGAGCACAATGGTGGTGACGATCCCTTGGATGTCCATACT
CGCCAGCCTAGATTTGTGGATGTGAACCCAACGCAGGCTCCAGTGATCCAACTAGTCCACGCTGTCTATG
ATTCCATGTTGCAATCGGACCTCCGGCCCCTAGGCAGTTTATTCCTTGAGCAAAACCTGAACATCGAAGA
ATTTATATGGATGTGCATGACCGTGCGTCACAGATGTCAGGCCATCAGAAAAAAACCATTACCAATTGTT
AAGCAGAGGCGTTGGAAGCTCCTGTCATCTTGCAGATCCTGGCGTATGGGTTACCGCACGCATAACCTCA
AAGTAAACAGTTTTGAGTCAGGGGG
